Addgene plasmid #230967: pKDcas9 62 cerulean
Purpose: aTc inducible knockdown of FlhDC and Fis
Depositing lab: Andrew Griffiths. Depositing organization: Ecole Superieure de Physique et de Chimie Industrielles de Paris (ESPCI). Publication: Global regulators enable bacterial adaptation to a phenotypic trade-off. Deyell M, Opuu V, Griffiths AD, Tans SJ, Nghe P. iScience. 2024 Dec 9;28(1):111521. doi: 10.1016/j.isci.2024.111521. eCollection 2025 Jan 17. PubMed 39811663.
Backbone
  Vector backbone: pdCas9
  Vector type: CRISPR
Growth in bacteria
  Bacterial resistance: Kanamycin, 50 μg/mL
  Growth temperature: 37°C
  Growth strain: DH5alpha
  Copy number: High Copy
Gene/Insert
  Gene/Insert name: dCas9
  gRNA/shRNA sequence: see annotated Genbank file
  Species: Other
  Mutation: additional tetO
  Cloning method: Golden Gate
Terms and licenses: Academic/Nonprofit Terms; Industry Terms: Not Available to Industry
How to cite: pKDcas9 62 cerulean was a gift from Andrew Griffiths (Addgene plasmid # 230967 ; http://n2t.net/addgene:230967 ; RRID:Addgene_230967)
