[The description below was written by a language model from this plasmid's Addgene catalogue record and pLannotate feature annotations shown in this document.]
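Description:
pKDcas9 62 cerulean is a bacterial CRISPR interference plasmid built on the pdCas9 backbone by Golden Gate cloning and designed for anhydrotetracycline (aTc)-inducible knockdown of the E. coli global regulators FlhDC and Fis. The 8.6 kb sequence carries a p15A origin of replication (plus a short RSF-origin-like fragment) and a Tn5-derived neo/nptII gene giving kanamycin resistance. The catalogue lists the plasmid as high copy, although p15A is usually regarded as a medium-copy origin that is compatible with ColE1-type plasmids.

The central payload is catalytically dead Streptococcus pyogenes Cas9 (D10A/H840A), which binds DNA under RNA guidance without cutting and so blocks transcription of targeted genes. dCas9 is transcribed from the tetR/tetA promoter region, with TetR encoded divergently on the same plasmid. The record notes an additional tetO operator, consistent with the short extra operator fragment annotated between the promoter and the dCas9 coding sequence, which presumably tightens repression when no inducer is present. Adding aTc releases TetR and switches on dCas9, whose transcript ends at the rrnB T1 and T7Te terminators.

Guide RNAs come from a native-style CRISPR array made of a crRNA leader and three direct repeats. These repeats flank two spacer positions, matching the two stated targets, and a separate tracrRNA is encoded downstream. The spacer sequences themselves are not given in the catalogue fields.

A separate cassette expresses the cyan fluorescent protein mCerulean from the constitutive J23119 promoter, providing a fluorescent label for cells carrying the plasmid. The associated publication concerns the role of global regulators in bacterial adaptation to a phenotypic trade-off.
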