Features (pLannotate 1.2.2; 20 found; start..end, strand, type, name):
      1..546     +  rep_origin     p15A ori: Plasmids containing the medium-copy-number p15A origin of replication can be propagated in E. coli cells that contain a second plasmid with the ColE1 origin.
    634..689     +  rep_origin     RSF ori (fragment): Plasmids containing the RSF 1030 origin of replication can be propagated in E. coli cells that contain additional plasmids with compatible origins.
    708..735     -  terminator     T7Te terminator: phage T7 early transcription terminator
    751..822     -  terminator     rrnB T1 terminator: transcription terminator T1 from the E. coli rrnB gene
    848..4952    -  CDS            dCas9 (fragment): catalytically dead mutant of the Cas9 endonuclease from the Streptococcus pyogenes Type II CRISPR/Cas system RNA-guided DNA-binding protein that lacks endonuclease activity due to the D10A mutation in the RuvC catalytic domain and the H840A mutation in the HNH catalytic domain
   4985..5008    -  protein_bind   tetracycline response element (fragment): contains seven copies of the tetracycline operator tetO tetracycline repressor TetR
   5015..5069    -  promoter       tetR/tetA promoters: tetR; overlapping promoters for bacterial tetR and tetA
   5088..5711    +  CDS            TetR: tetracycline repressor TetR; tetR from transposon Tn10; TetR binds to the tetracycline operator tetO to inhibit transcription. This inhibition can be relieved by adding tetracycline or doxycycline.
   5727..5858    +  misc_feature   crRNA leader: crRNA leader sequence for the Streptococcus pyogenes CRISPR/Cas system
   5859..5894    +  repeat_region  DR: direct repeat for the Streptococcus pyogenes CRISPR/Cas system
   5925..5960    +  repeat_region  DR: direct repeat for the Streptococcus pyogenes CRISPR/Cas system
   5991..6026    +  repeat_region  DR: direct repeat for the Streptococcus pyogenes CRISPR/Cas system
   6147..6225    +  misc_RNA       tracrRNA: trans-activating CRISPR RNA for the Streptococcus pyogenes CRISPR/Cas9 system
   6416..6535    +  CDS            tnpA (fragment): TN5P_ECOLX - Also known as tnp. Experimental evidence at protein level: Swiss-Prot protein existence level 1. Mediates transposition of transposon Tn5 by a 'cut and paste' mechanism. First, the monomeric transposase binds the 19 bp inverted DNA repeats flanking the transposon. Then, dimerization of the DNA- bound transposase creates a synaptic DNA complex. After nicking of the first DNA strand, excision of the transposon proceeds through a series of intermediates. The transposase then mediates the insertion of the transposon at a new site by strand transfer. The activity of the wild- type tran
   6567..7358    +  CDS            neo: KKA2_KLEPN - Also known as kan, nptII. Experimental evidence at protein level: Swiss-Prot protein existence level 1. Resistance to kanamycin, neomycin, paromomycin, ribostamycin, butirosin and gentamicin B. From Klebsiella pneumoniae.
   7380..7474    +  terminator     lambda t0 terminator: transcription terminator from phage lambda
   7567..7594    -  terminator     T7Te terminator: phage T7 early transcription terminator
   7689..8405    -  CDS            mCerulean: mCerulean is a basic (constitutively fluorescent) cyan fluorescent protein published in 2005, derived from Aequorea victoria. It is reported to be a very rapidly-maturing monomer.
   8427..8461    -  promoter       J23119(SpeI) promoter: bacterial promoter (Registry of Standard Biological Parts BBa J23119) modified to end with an SpeI site
   8479..8495    +  terminator     bacterial terminator (fragment): putative bacterial transcription terminator
>Addgene plasmid #230967 | pKDcas9 62 cerulean | addgene full sequence | sequence record 459915 | Addgene NGS Result
TTGAGATCGTTTTGGTCTGCGCGTAATCTCTTGCTCTGAAAACGAAAAAACCGCCTTGCAGGGCGGTTTT
TCGAAGGTTCTCTGAGCTACCAACTCTTTGAACCGAGGTAACTGGCTTGGAGGAGCGCAGTCACCAAAAC
TTGTCCTTTCAGTTTAGCCTTAACCGGCGCATGACTTCAAGACTAACTCCTCTAAATCAATTACCAGTGG
CTGCTGCCAGTGGTGCTTTTGCATGTCTTTCCGGGTTGGACTCAAGACGATAGTTACCGGATAAGGCGCA
GCGGTCGGACTGAACGGGGGGTTCGTGCATACAGTCCAGCTTGGAGCGAACTGCCTACCCGGAACTGAGT
GTCAGGCGTGGAATGAGACAAACGCGGCCATAACAGCGGAATGACACCGGTAAACCGAAAGGCAGGAACA
GGAGAGCGCACGAGGGAGCCGCCAGGGGGAAACGCCTGGTATCTTTATAGTCCTGTCGGGTTTCGCCACC
ACTGATTTGAGCGTCAGATTTCGTGATGCTTGTCAGGGGGGCGGAGCCTATGGAAAAACGGCTTTGCCGC
GGCCCTCTCACTTCCCTGTTAAGTATCTTCCTGGCATCTTCCAGGAAATCTCCGCCCCGTTCGTAAGCCA
TTTCCGCTCGCCGCAGTCGAACGACCGAGCGTAGCGAGTCAGTGAGCGAGGAAGCGGAATATATCCCTAG
GTATAAACGCAGAAAGGCCCACCCGAAGGTGAGCCAGTGTGACTCTAGTAGAGAGCGTTCACCGACAAAC
AACAGATAAAACGAAAGGCCCAGTCTTTCGACTGAGCCTTTCGTTTTATTTGATGCCTGGAGATCCTTAC
TCGAGTTAGTCACCTCCTAGCTGACTCAAATCAATGCGTGTTTCATAAAGACCAGTGATGGATTGATGGA
TAAGAGTGGCATCTAAAACTTCTTTTGTAGACGTATATCGTTTACGATCAATTGTTGTATCAAAATATTT
AAAAGCAGCGGGAGCTCCAAGATTCGTCAACGTAAATAAATGAATAATATTTTCTGCTTGTTCACGTATT
GGTTTGTCTCTATGTTTGTTATATGCACTAAGAACTTTATCTAAATTGGCATCTGCTAAAATAACACGCT
TAGAAAATTCACTGATTTGCTCAATAATCTCATCTAAATAATGCTTATGCTGCTCCACAAACAATTGTTT
TTGTTCGTTATCTTCTGGACTACCCTTCAACTTTTCATAATGACTAGCTAAATATAAAAAATTCACATAT
TTGCTTGGCAGAGCCAGCTCATTTCCTTTTTGTAATTCTCCGGCACTAGCCAGCATCCGTTTACGACCGT
TTTCTAACTCAAAAAGACTATATTTAGGTAGTTTAATGATTAAGTCTTTTTTAACTTCCTTATATCCTTT
AGCTTCTAAAAAGTCAATCGGATTTTTTTCAAAGGAACTTCTTTCCATAATTGTGATCCCTAGTAACTCT
TTAACGGATTTTAACTTCTTCGATTTCCCTTTTTCCACCTTAGCAACCACTAGGACTGAATAAGCTACCG
TTGGACTATCAAAACCACCATATTTTTTTGGATCCCAGTCTTTTTTACGAGCAATAAGCTTGTCCGAATT
TCTTTTTGGTAAAATTGACTCCTTGGAGAATCCGCCTGTCTGTACTTCTGTTTTCTTGACAATATTGACT
TGGGGCATGGACAATACTTTGCGCACTGTGGCAAAATCTCGCCCTTTATCCCAGACAATTTCTCCAGTTT
CCCCATTAGTTTCGATTAGAGGGCGTTTGCGAATCTCTCCATTTGCAAGTGTAATTTCTGTTTTGAAGAA
GTTCATGATATTAGAGTAAAAGAAATATTTTGCGGTTGCTTTGCCTATTTCTTGCTCAGACTTAGCAATC
ATTTTACGAACATCATAAACTTTATAATCACCATAGACAAACTCCGATTCAAGTTTTGGATATTTCTTAA
TCAAAGCAGTTCCAACGACGGCATTTAGATACGCATCATGGGCATGATGGTAATTGTTAATCTCACGTAC
TTTATAGAATTGGAAATCTTTTCGGAAGTCAGAAACTAATTTAGATTTTAAGGTAATCACTTTAACCTCT
CGAATAAGTTTATCATTTTCATCGTATTTAGTATTCATGCGACTATCCAAAATTTGTGCCACATGCTTAG
TGATTTGGCGAGTTTCAACCAATTGGCGTTTGATAAAACCAGCTTTATCAAGTTCACTCAAACCTCCACG
TTCAGCTTTCGTTAAATTATCAAACTTACGTTGAGTGATTAACTTGGCGTTTAGAAGTTGTCTCCAATAG
TTTTTCATCTTTTTGACTACTTCTTCACTTGGAACGTTATCCGATTTACCACGATTTTTATCAGAACGCG
TTAAGACCTTATTGTCTATTGAATCGTCTTTAAGGAAACTTTGTGGAACAATGGCATCGACATCATAATC
ACTTAAACGATTAATATCTAATTCTTGGTCCACATACATGTCTCTTCCATTTTGGAGATAATAGAGATAG
AGCTTTTCATTTTGCAATTGAGTATTTTCAACAGGATGCTCTTTAAGAATCTGACTTCCTAATTCTTTGA
TACCTTCTTCGATTCGTTTCATACGCTCTCGCGAATTTTTCTGGCCCTTTTGAGTTGTCTGATTTTCACG
TGCCATTTCAATAACGATATTTTCTGGCTTATGCCGCCCCATTACTTTGACCAATTCATCAACAACTTTT
ACAGTCTGTAAAATACCTTTTTTAATAGCAGGGCTACCAGCTAAATTTGCAATATGTTCATGTAAACTAT
CGCCTTGTCCAGACACTTGTGCTTTTTGAATGTCTTCTTTAAATGTCAAACTATCATCATGGATCAGCTG
CATAAAATTGCGATTGGCAAAACCATCTGATTTCAAAAAATCTAATATTGTTTTGCCAGATTGCTTATCC
CTAATACCATTAATCAATTTTCGAGACAAACGTCCCCAACCAGTATAACGGCGACGTTTAAGCTGTTTCA
TCACCTTATCATCAAAGAGGTGAGCATATGTTTTAAGTCTTTCCTCAATCATCTCCCTATCTTCAAATAA
GGTCAATGTTAAAACAATATCCTCTAAGATATCTTCATTTTCTTCATTATCCAAAAAATCTTTATCTTTA
ATAATTTTTAGCAAATCATGGTAGGTACCTAATGAAGCATTAAATCTATCTTCAACTCCTGAAATTTCAA
CACTATCAAAACATTCTATTTTTTTGAAATAATCTTCTTTTAATTGCTTAACGGTTACTTTTCGATTTGT
TTTGAAGAGTAAATCAACAATGGCTTTCTTCTGTTCACCTGAAAGAAATGCTGGTTTTCGCATTCCTTCA
GTAACATATTTGACCTTTGTCAATTCGTTATAAACCGTAAAATACTCATAAAGCAAACTATGTTTTGGTA
GTACTTTTTCATTTGGAAGATTTTTATCAAAGTTTGTCATGCGTTCAATAAATGATTGAGCTGAAGCACC
TTTATCGACAACTTCTTCAAAATTCCATGGGGTAATTGTTTCTTCAGACTTCCGAGTCATCCATGCAAAA
CGACTATTGCCACGCGCCAATGGACCAACATAATAAGGAATTCGAAAAGTCAAGATTTTTTCAATCTTCT
CACGATTGTCTTTTAAAAATGGATAAAAGTCTTCTTGTCTTCTCAAAATAGCATGCAGCTCACCCAAGTG
AATTTGATGGGGAATAGAGCCGTTGTCAAAGGTCCGTTGCTTGCGCAGCAAATCTTCACGATTTAGTTTC
ACCAATAATTCCTCAGTACCATCCATTTTTTCTAAAATTGGTTTGATAAATTTATAAAATTCTTCTTGGC
TAGCTCCCCCATCAATATAACCTGCATATCCGTTTTTTGATTGATCAAAAAAGATTTCTTTATACTTTTC
TGGAAGTTGTTGTCGAACTAAAGCTTTTAAAAGAGTCAAGTCTTGATGATGTTCATCGTAGCGTTTAATC
ATTGAAGCTGATAGGGGAGCCTTAGTTATTTCAGTATTTACTCTTAGGATATCTGAAAGTAAAATAGCAT
CTGATAAATTCTTAGCTGCCAAAAACAAATCAGCATATTGATCTCCAATTTGCGCCAATAAATTATCTAA
ATCATCATCGTAAGTATCTTTTGAAAGCTGTAATTTAGCATCTTCTGCCAAATCAAAATTTGATTTAAAA
TTAGGGGTCAAACCCAATGACAAAGCAATGAGATTCCCAAATAAGCCATTTTTCTTCTCACCGGGGAGCT
GAGCAATGAGATTTTCTAATCGTCTTGATTTACTCAATCGTGCAGAAAGAATCGCTTTAGCATCTACTCC
ACTTGCGTTAATAGGGTTTTCTTCAAATAATTGATTGTAGGTTTGTACCAACTGGATAAATAGTTTGTCC
ACATCACTATTATCAGGATTTAAATCTCCCTCAATCAAAAAATGACCACGAAACTTAATCATATGCGCTA
AGGCCAAATAGATTAAGCGCAAATCCGCTTTATCAGTAGAATCTACCAATTTTTTTCGCAGATGATAGAT
AGTTGGATATTTCTCATGATAAGCAACTTCATCTACTATATTTCCAAAAATAGGATGACGTTCATGCTTC
TTGTCTTCTTCCACCAAAAAAGACTCTTCAAGTCGATGAAAGAAACTATCATCTACTTTCGCCATCTCAT
TTGAAAAAATCTCCTGTAGATAACAAATACGATTCTTCCGACGTGTATACCTTCTACGAGCTGTCCGTTT
GAGACGAGTCGCTTCCGCTGTCTCTCCACTGTCAAATAAAAGAGCCCCTATAAGATTTTTTTTGATACTG
TGGCGGTCTGTATTTCCCAGAACCTTGAACTTTTTAGACGGAACCTTATATTCATCAGTGATCACCGCCC
ATCCGACGCTATTTGTGCCGATAGCTAAGCCTATTGAGTATTTCTTATCCATAGATCCTTTCTCCTCTTT
AGATCTTTTGAATTCTTTTCTCTATCACTGATAGGGAGGGTCAATCTCTATCACTGATAGGGAGTGGTAA
AATAACTCTATCAACGATAGAGTGTCAACAAAAATTAGGAATTAATGATGTCTAGATTAGATAAAAGTAA
AGTGATTAACAGCGCATTAGAGCTGCTTAATGAGGTCGGAATCGAAGGTTTAACAACCCGTAAACTCGCC
CAGAAGCTAGGTGTAGAGCAGCCTACATTGTATTGGCATGTAAAAAATAAGCGGGCTTTGCTCGACGCCT
TAGCCATTGAGATGTTAGATAGGCACCATACTCACTTTTGCCCTTTAGAAGGGGAAAGCTGGCAAGATTT
TTTACGTAATAACGCTAAAAGTTTTAGATGTGCTTTACTAAGTCATCGCGATGGAGCAAAAGTACATTTA
GGTACACGGCCTACAGAAAAACAGTATGAAACTCTCGAAAATCAATTAGCCTTTTTATGCCAACAAGGTT
TTTCACTAGAGAATGCATTATATGCACTCAGCGCTGTGGGGCATTTTACTTTAGGTTGCGTATTGGAAGA
TCAAGAGCATCAAGTCGCTAAAGAAGAAAGGGAAACACCTACTACTGATAGTATGCCGCCATTATTACGA
CAAGCTATCGAATTATTTGATCACCAAGGTGCAGAGCCAGCCTTCTTATTCGGCCTTGAATTGATCATAT
GCGGATTAGAAAAACAACTTAAATGTGAAAGTGGGTCTTAAGGTACCATGGGATCCTATTTCTTAATAAC
TAAAAATATGGTATAATACTCTTAATAAATGCAGTAATACAGGGGCTTTTCAAGACTGAAGTCTAGCTGA
GACAAATAGTGCGATTACGAAATTTTTTAGACAAAAATAGTCTACGAGGTTTTAGAGCTATGCTGTTTTG
AATGGTCCCAAAACACCGCACCCCGTGATGTCGCCGGGAAGCCCGTTTTAGAGCTATGCTGTTTTGAATG
GTCCCAAAACGTATATTACGCATTTTTTGCACGAGATGAAGTTTTAGAGCTATGCTGTTTTGAATGGTCC
CAAAACTTCAGCACACTGAGACTTGTTGAGTTGAATTCATGAGTATTAAGTATTGTTTTATGGCTGATAA
ATTTCTTTGAATTTCTCCTTGATTATTTGTTATAAAAGTTATAAAATAATCTTGTTGGAACCATTCAAAA
CAGCATAGCAAGTTAAAATAAGGCTAGTCCGTTATCAACTTGAAAAAGTGGCACCGAGTCGGTGCTTTTT
TTGATACTTCTATTCTACTCTGACTGCAAACCAAAAAAACAAGCGCTTTCAAAACGCTTGTTTTATCATT
TTTAGGGAAATTAATCTCTTAATCCTTTTATCATTCTACATTTAGGCGCTGCCATCTTAAGACGAAAGGG
CCTCGTGATACGCCTATTTTTATAGGTTAATGTCATGATAATAATGGTTTCTTAGACGTCGGAATTGCCA
GCTGGGGCGCCCTCTGGTAAGGTTGGGAAGCCCTGCAAAGTAAACTGGATGGCTTTCTTGCCGCCAAGGA
TCTGATGGCGCAGGGGATCAAGATCTGATCAAGAGACAGGATGAGGATCGTTTCGCATGATTGAACAAGA
TGGATTGCACGCAGGTTCTCCGGCCGCTTGGGTGGAGAGGCTATTCGGCTATGACTGGGCACAACAGACA
ATCGGCTGCTCTGATGCCGCCGTGTTCCGGCTGTCAGCGCAGGGGCGCCCGGTTCTTTTTGTCAAGACCG
ACCTGTCCGGTGCCCTGAATGAACTGCAGGACGAGGCAGCGCGGCTATCGTGGCTGGCCACGACGGGCGT
TCCTTGCGCAGCTGTGCTCGACGTTGTCACTGAAGCGGGAAGGGACTGGCTGCTATTGGGCGAAGTGCCG
GGGCAGGATCTCCTGTCATCTCACCTTGCTCCTGCCGAGAAAGTATCCATCATGGCTGATGCAATGCGGC
GGCTGCATACGCTTGATCCGGCTACCTGCCCATTCGACCACCAAGCGAAACATCGCATCGAGCGAGCACG
TACTCGGATGGAAGCCGGTCTTGTCGATCAGGATGATCTGGACGAAGAGCATCAGGGGCTCGCGCCAGCC
GAACTGTTCGCCAGGCTCAAGGCGCGCATGCCCGACGGCGAGGATCTCGTCGTGACCCATGGCGATGCCT
GCTTGCCGAATATCATGGTGGAAAATGGCCGCTTTTCTGGATTCATCGACTGTGGCCGGCTGGGTGTGGC
GGACCGCTATCAGGACATAGCGTTGGCTACCCGTGATATTGCTGAAGAGCTTGGCGGCGAATGGGCTGAC
CGCTTCCTCGTGCTTTACGGTATCGCCGCTCCCGATTCGCAGCGCATCGCCTTCTATCGCCTTCTTGACG
AGTTCTTCTGAGCGGGACTCTCTCGCTTGGACTCCTGTTGATAGATCCAGTAATGACCTCAGAACTCCAT
CTGGATTTGTTCAGAACGCTCGGTTGCCGCCGGGCGTTTTTTATTGGTGAGAATCCAAGCACTAGTTGGT
ACCGGCATCAATAGTAAAATAATAAAAAAGCCGGATTAATAATCTGGCTTTTTATATTCTCTCTCTAGTA
TATAAACGCAGAAAGGCCAACCCGAAGGTGAGCCAGTGTGAGACTATCATACTCATATCGTGTGAAGATT
TGCTGCGCTATTCAGATCCTCTTCTGAGATGAGTTTTTGTTCGGGCCCAAGCTTCTCACTTATACAATTC
ATCCATGCCGAGGGTAATACCGGCCGCTGTCACAAACTCCAGGAGAACCATATGGTCACGTTTTTCGTTT
GGGTCTTTAGAGAGTTTTGACTGCGTCGACAGGTAATGGTTGTCAGGGAGCAGTACCGGCCCATCGCCGA
TCGGGGTATTCTGCTGGTAGTGATCCGCCAGTTGCACGCTCCCATCTTCGATATTGTGGCGAATTTTAAA
GTTTGCCTTGATGCCATTTTTCTGTTTATCTGCAGTGATATAAACATTATCGCTAATAGCGTTGTATTCC
AGCTTGTGCCCAAGAATGTTGCCGTCTTCTTTGAAATCAATTCCTTTCAGTTCGATGCGATTTACCAGCG
TATCGCCCTCAAATTTCACTTCCGCACGGGTTTTGTAGTTCCCATCGTCCTTAAAGAAAATTGTGCGTTC
CTGAACATAACCTTCCGGCATTGCAGATTTAAAGAAGTCGTGTTGTTTCATATGATCTGGGTAACGCGCA
AAACACTGTACCCCCCACGTTAATGTCGTGACAAGGGTAGGCCAGGGCACCGGCAGTTTGCCAGTCGTAC
AGATGAATTTGAGCGTGAGCTTGCCGTACGTCGCGTCACCCTCGCCCTCGCCGCTGACCGAAAATTTATG
GCCATTCACATCACCATCAAGTTCAACAAGAATCGGCACCACGCCGGTAAATAATTCTTCGCCCTTGCTT
ACCATTTAGTATTTCTCCTCTTTAGTACTAGTATTATACCTAGGACTGAGCTAGCTGTCAAAGATCTTTA
GAATTCCAGAAATCATCCTTAGCGACTAGTAACAACTTATATCGTATGGGGCTGACTTCAGGTGCTACAT
TTGAAGAGATAAATTGCACTGAAATCTAGAAATATTTTATCTGATTAATAAGATGATCTTC
